Addgene plasmid #120478: EF1a_SNAI2_P2A_Hygro_Barcode
Purpose: Barcoded lentiviral vector to express SNAI2 in mammalian cells under control of EF1a promoter. Barcoded for transcript detection in single cell RNA-seq.
Depositing lab: Prashant Mali. Depositing organization: University of California, San Diego (UCSD). Publication: Mapping Cellular Reprogramming via Pooled Overexpression Screens with Paired Fitness and Single-Cell RNA-Sequencing Readout. Parekh U, Wu Y, Zhao D, Worlikar A, Shah N, Zhang K, Mali P. Cell Syst. 2018 Nov 12. pii: S2405-4712(18)30433-2. doi: 10.1016/j.cels.2018.10.008. PubMed 30448000.
Backbone
  Vector backbone: Unknown
  Backbone size w/o insert (bp): 9514
  Vector type: Lentiviral
  Selectable markers: Hygromycin
Growth in bacteria
  Bacterial resistance: Ampicillin, 100 μg/mL
  Growth temperature: 37°C
  Growth strain: Stbl3
  Copy number: High Copy
Gene/Insert
  Gene/Insert name: SNAI2
  Species: H. sapiens (human)
  Insert size (bp): 804
  Entrez Gene: SNAI2 (a.k.a. SLUG, SLUGH, SLUGH1, SNAIL2, WS2D)
  Promoter: EF1a
  Cloning method: Gibson Cloning
  Sequencing primers: 5′ 5'-ttctcaagcctcagacagtgg-3'
Terms and licenses: Academic/Nonprofit Terms; Industry Terms: Not Available to Industry
Depositor comments: 5' cloning site: BamHI (not destroyed), 3' cloning site: BamHI (not destroyed).
How to cite: EF1a_SNAI2_P2A_Hygro_Barcode was a gift from Prashant Mali (Addgene plasmid # 120478 ; http://n2t.net/addgene:120478 ; RRID:Addgene_120478)
