[The description below was written by a language model from this plasmid's Addgene catalogue record and pLannotate feature annotations shown in this document.]
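Description:
EF1a_SNAI2_P2A_Hygro_Barcode is a lentiviral transfer plasmid of about 10.3 kb for constitutive expression of human SNAI2 (SLUG), a zinc-finger transcriptional repressor, in mammalian cells; the parental backbone is not named in the record. It is propagated in E. coli through a high-copy ColE1/pUC-type origin with ampicillin resistance, and also carries an f1 origin. Outside the viral genome there is an SV40/EM7-driven bleomycin/Zeocin resistance cassette with an SV40 polyadenylation signal, although the catalogue lists hygromycin as the mammalian selectable marker.

The viral portion has a CMV enhancer/promoter fused to a truncated HIV-1 5' LTR. This chimeric arrangement is generally used to drive genomic RNA production in packaging cells without Tat. It is followed by the Ψ packaging signal with a gag fragment, the Rev response element and the cPPT/CTS. The internal EF-1α promoter drives the 804 bp SNAI2 coding sequence. By the construct name, this is joined through a P2A self-cleaving peptide to the hygromycin phosphotransferase gene (hph), so one transcript yields both the transcription factor and the selection marker. P2A itself is not annotated, but a short gap lies between the two coding sequences. The barcode is likewise not annotated, and its exact position cannot be stated. The catalogue says it allows the transcript to be detected in single-cell RNA-seq. Downstream lie a nef fragment, a single loxP site, a truncated 3' LTR (labelled 5' by the annotator) and a bGH polyadenylation signal.

The vector was made for pooled overexpression screens of cellular reprogramming, in which fitness and single-cell transcriptome readouts are paired and each cell's delivered gene is identified from the barcode.
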