Features (pLannotate 1.2.2; 33 found; start..end, strand, type, name):
     31..83      -  misc_feature   bom (fragment): basis of mobility region from pBR322
    238..617     +  enhancer       CMV enhancer: human cytomegalovirus immediate early enhancer
    618..817     +  promoter       CMV promoter: human cytomegalovirus (CMV) immediate early promoter
    835..1015    +  LTR            5' LTR (truncated): truncated 5' long terminal repeat (LTR) from HIV-1
   1062..1187    +  misc_feature   HIV-1 Ψ: packaging signal of human immunodeficiency virus type 1
   1171..1534    +  CDS            HIV-1 gag (fragment): gag protein from human immunodeficiency virus 1; gag
   1680..1913    +  misc_feature   RRE: The Rev response element (RRE) of HIV-1 allows for Rev-dependent mRNA export from the nucleus to the cytoplasm.
   2290..2390    +  CDS            Rev (fragment): human immunodeficiency virus 1 (HIV-1) Rev protein; rev; enhances nuclear export of unspliced and incompletely spliced viral mRNAs
   2440..2557    +  misc_feature   cPPT/CTS: central polypurine tract and central termination sequence of HIV-1
   2620..2686    +  CDS            small t antigen (fragment): SV40 (simian virus 40) small t antigen
   2693..3871    +  promoter       EF-1α promoter: strong constitutive promoter for human elongation factor EF-1α
   3888..3906    +  promoter       T7 promoter: promoter for bacteriophage T7 RNA polymerase
   3926..3962    -  misc_feature   MCS (fragment): pBluescript multiple cloning site
   3970..4773    +  CDS            SNAI2: SNAI2_HUMAN - Also known as SLUG, SLUGH. Experimental evidence at protein level: Swiss-Prot protein existence level 1. Transcriptional repressor that modulates both activator- dependent and basal transcription. Involved in the generation and migration of neural crest cells. Plays a role in mediating RAF1-induced transcriptional repression of the TJ protein, occludin (OCLN) and subsequent oncogenic transformation of epithelial cells (By similarity). Represses BRCA2 expression by binding to its E2-box- containing silencer and recruiting CTBP1 and HDAC1 in breast cells. In epidermal keratinocytes
   4840..5862    +  CDS            hph: KHYB_ECOLX - Experimental evidence at protein level: Swiss-Prot protein existence level 1. The aminoglycoside phosphotransferases achieve inactivation of their antibiotic substrates by phosphorylation. Only phosphorylates hygromycin and closely related compounds such as demethyl analogs and destomycin. From Escherichia coli.
   5946..6059    +  CDS            nef (fragment): NEF_HV1LA - Experimental evidence at protein level: Swiss-Prot protein existence level 1. Extracellular Nef protein targets CD4(+) T-lymphocytes for apoptosis by interacting with CXCR4 surface receptors. From Human immunodeficiency virus type 1 group M subtype B (isolate Lai) (HIV-1).
   6057..6090    +  protein_bind   loxP: Cre-mediated recombination occurs in the 8-bp core sequence (GCATACAT). Cre recombinase
   6115..6295    +  LTR            5' LTR (truncated): truncated 5' long terminal repeat (LTR) from HIV-1
   6327..6551    +  polyA_signal   bGH poly(A) signal: bovine growth hormone polyadenylation signal
   6555..6576    +  promoter       SV40 promoter (fragment): SV40 enhancer and early promoter
   6597..7025    +  rep_origin     f1 ori (sequence partly withheld): f1 bacteriophage origin of replication; arrow indicates direction of (+) strand synthesis
   7039..7368    +  promoter       SV40 promoter: SV40 enhancer and early promoter
   7416..7463    +  promoter       EM7 promoter: synthetic bacterial promoter&nbsp
   7482..7856    +  CDS            BleoR: antibiotic-binding protein; Sh ble from Streptoalloteichus hindustanus; confers resistance to bleomycin, phleomycin, and Zeocin™
   7866..7991    +  CDS            ble (fragment): BLE_KLEPN - Experimental evidence at protein level: Swiss-Prot protein existence level 1. Binding protein with a strong affinity to the bleomycin family of antibiotics. Binds to CL990; an antimitotic-antibiotic compound. From Klebsiella pneumoniae.
   7986..8107    +  polyA_signal   SV40 poly(A) signal: SV40 polyadenylation signal
   8180..8196    -  protein_bind   lac operator: The lac repressor binds to the lac operator to inhibit transcription in E. coli. This inhibition can be relieved by adding lactose or isopropyl-β-D-thiogalactopyranoside (IPTG). lac repressor encoded by lacI
   8204..8234    -  promoter       lac promoter: promoter for the E. coli lac operon
   8249..8270    -  protein_bind   CAP binding site: CAP binding activates transcription in the presence of cAMP. E. coli catabolite activator protein
   8283..8375    -  CDS            lacI (fragment): lac repressor; lacI; The lac repressor binds to the lac operator to inhibit transcription in E. coli. This inhibition can be relieved by adding lactose or isopropyl-β-D-thiogalactopyranoside (IPTG).
   8558..9146    -  rep_origin     ori: high-copy-number ColE1/pMB1/pBR322/pUC origin of replication
   9317..10177   -  CDS            AmpR: β-lactamase; bla; confers resistance to ampicillin, carbenicillin, and related antibiotics
  10178..10282   -  promoter       AmpR promoter: bla
>Addgene plasmid #120478 | EF1a_SNAI2_P2A_Hygro_Barcode | addgene full sequence | sequence record 234695 | Addgene NGS Result
GTCGACGGATCGGGAGATCTCCCGATCCCCTATGGTGCACTCTCAGTACAATCTGCTCTGATGCCGCATA
GTTAAGCCAGTATCTGCTCCCTGCTTGTGTGTTGGAGGTCGCTGAGTAGTGCGCGAGCAAAATTTAAGCT
ACAACAAGGCAAGGCTTGACCGACAATTGCATGAAGAATCTGCTTAGGGTTAGGCGTTTTGCGCTGCTTC
GCGATGTACGGGCCAGATATACGCGTTGACATTGATTATTGACTAGTTATTAATAGTAATCAATTACGGG
GTCATTAGTTCATAGCCCATATATGGAGTTCCGCGTTACATAACTTACGGTAAATGGCCCGCCTGGCTGA
CCGCCCAACGACCCCCGCCCATTGACGTCAATAATGACGTATGTTCCCATAGTAACGCCAATAGGGACTT
TCCATTGACGTCAATGGGTGGAGTATTTACGGTAAACTGCCCACTTGGCAGTACATCAAGTGTATCATAT
GCCAAGTACGCCCCCTATTGACGTCAATGACGGTAAATGGCCCGCCTGGCATTATGCCCAGTACATGACC
TTATGGGACTTTCCTACTTGGCAGTACATCTACGTATTAGTCATCGCTATTACCATGGTGATGCGGTTTT
GGCAGTACATCAATGGGCGTGGATAGCGGTTTGACTCACGGGGATTTCCAAGTCTCCACCCCATTGACGT
CAATGGGAGTTTGTTTTGGCACCAAAATCAACGGGACTTTCCAAAATGTCGTAACAACTCCGCCCCATTG
ACGCAAATGGGCGGTAGGCGTGTACGGTGGGAGGTCTATATAAGCAGCGCGTTTTGCCTGTACTGGGTCT
CTCTGGTTAGACCAGATCTGAGCCTGGGAGCTCTCTGGCTAACTAGGGAACCCACTGCTTAAGCCTCAAT
AAAGCTTGCCTTGAGTGCTTCAAGTAGTGTGTGCCCGTCTGTTGTGTGACTCTGGTAACTAGAGATCCCT
CAGACCCTTTTAGTCAGTGTGGAAAATCTCTAGCAGTGGCGCCCGAACAGGGACTTGAAAGCGAAAGGGA
AACCAGAGGAGCTCTCTCGACGCAGGACTCGGCTTGCTGAAGCGCGCACGGCAAGAGGCGAGGGGCGGCG
ACTGGTGAGTACGCCAAAAATTTTGACTAGCGGAGGCTAGAAGGAGAGAGATGGGTGCGAGAGCGTCAGT
ATTAAGCGGGGGAGAATTAGATCGCGATGGGAAAAAATTCGGTTAAGGCCAGGGGGAAAGAAAAAATATA
AATTAAAACATATAGTATGGGCAAGCAGGGAGCTAGAACGATTCGCAGTTAATCCTGGCCTGTTAGAAAC
ATCAGAAGGCTGTAGACAAATACTGGGACAGCTACAACCATCCCTTCAGACAGGATCAGAAGAACTTAGA
TCATTATATAATACAGTAGCAACCCTCTATTGTGTGCATCAAAGGATAGAGATAAAAGACACCAAGGAAG
CTTTAGACAAGATAGAGGAAGAGCAAAACAAAAGTAAGACCACCGCACAGCAAGCGGCCGCTGATCTTCA
GACCTGGAGGAGGAGATATGAGGGACAATTGGAGAAGTGAATTATATAAATATAAAGTAGTAAAAATTGA
ACCATTAGGAGTAGCACCCACCAAGGCAAAGAGAAGAGTGGTGCAGAGAGAAAAAAGAGCAGTGGGAATA
GGAGCTTTGTTCCTTGGGTTCTTGGGAGCAGCAGGAAGCACTATGGGCGCAGCGTCAATGACGCTGACGG
TACAGGCCAGACAATTATTGTCTGGTATAGTGCAGCAGCAGAACAATTTGCTGAGGGCTATTGAGGCGCA
ACAGCATCTGTTGCAACTCACAGTCTGGGGCATCAAGCAGCTCCAGGCAAGAATCCTGGCTGTGGAAAGA
TACCTAAAGGATCAACAGCTCCTGGGGATTTGGGGTTGCTCTGGAAAACTCATTTGCACCACTGCTGTGC
CTTGGAATGCTAGTTGGAGTAATAAATCTCTGGAACAGATTTGGAATCACACGACCTGGATGGAGTGGGA
CAGAGAAATTAACAATTACACAAGCTTAATACACTCCTTAATTGAAGAATCGCAAAACCAGCAAGAAAAG
AATGAACAAGAATTATTGGAATTAGATAAATGGGCAAGTTTGTGGAATTGGTTTAACATAACAAATTGGC
TGTGGTATATAAAATTATTCATAATGATAGTAGGAGGCTTGGTAGGTTTAAGAATAGTTTTTGCTGTACT
TTCTATAGTGAATAGAGTTAGGCAGGGATATTCACCATTATCGTTTCAGACCCACCTCCCAACCCCGAGG
GGACCCGACAGGCCCGAAGGAATAGAAGAAGAAGGTGGAGAGAGAGACAGAGACAGATCCATTCGATTAG
TGAACGGATCGGCACTGCGTGCGCCAATTCTGCAGACAAATGGCAGTATTCATCCACAATTTTAAAAGAA
AAGGGGGGATTGGGGGGTACAGTGCAGGGGAAAGAATAGTAGACATAATAGCAACAGACATACAAACTAA
AGAATTACAAAAACAAATTACAAAAATTCAAAATTTTCGGGTTTATTACAGGGACAGCAGAGATCCAGTT
TGGTTAATTAATCGATAAGCTTTGCAAAGATGGATAAAGTTTTAAACAGAGAGGAATCTTTGCAGCTAAT
GGACCTTCTAGGTCTTGAAAGGAGTGGGAATTGGCTCCGGTGCCCGTCAGTGGGCAGAGCGCACATCGCC
CACAGTCCCCGAGAAGTTGGGGGGAGGGGTCGGCAATTGAACCGGTGCCTAGAGAAGGTGGCGCGGGGTA
AACTGGGAAAGTGATGTCGTGTACTGGCTCCGCCTTTTTCCCGAGGGTGGGGGAGAACCGTATATAAGTG
CAGTAGTCGCCGTGAACGTTCTTTTTCGCAACGGGTTTGCCGCCAGAACACAGGTAAGTGCCGTGTGTGG
TTCCCGCGGGCCTGGCCTCTTTACGGGTTATGGCCCTTGCGTGCCTTGAATTACTTCCACCTGGCTGCAG
TACGTGATTCTTGATCCCGAGCTTCGGGTTGGAAGTGGGTGGGAGAGTTCGAGGCCTTGCGCTTAAGGAG
CCCCTTCGCCTCGTGCTTGAGTTGAGGCCTGGCCTGGGCGCTGGGGCCGCCGCGTGCGAATCTGGTGGCA
CCTTCGCGCCTGTCTCGCTGCTTTCGATAAGTCTCTAGCCATTTAAAATTTTTGATGACCTGCTGCGACG
CTTTTTTTCTGGCAAGATAGTCTTGTAAATGCGGGCCAAGATCTGCACACTGGTATTTCGGTTTTTGGGG
CCGCGGGCGGCGACGGGGCCCGTGCGTCCCAGCGCACATGTTCGGCGAGGCGGGGCCTGCGAGCGCGGCC
ACCGAGAATCGGACGGGGGTAGTCTCAAGCTGGCCGGCCTGCTCTGGTGCCTGGCCTCGCGCCGCCGTGT
ATCGCCCCGCCCTGGGCGGCAAGGCTGGCCCGGTCGGCACCAGTTGCGTGAGCGGAAAGATGGCCGCTTC
CCGGCCCTGCTGCAGGGAGCTCAAAATGGAGGACGCGGCGCTCGGGAGAGCGGGCGGGTGAGTCACCCAC
ACAAAGGAAAAGGGCCTTTCCGTCCTCAGCCGTCGCTTCATGTGACTCCACGGAGTACCGGGCGCCGTCC
AGGCACCTCGATTAGTTCTCGAGCTTTTGGAGTACGTCGTCTTTAGGTTGGGGGGAGGGGTTTTATGCGA
TGGAGTTTCCCCACACTGAGTGGGTGGAGACTGAAGTTAGGCCAGCTTGGCACTTGATGTAATTCTCCTT
GGAATTTGCCCTTTTTGAGTTTGGATCTTGGTTCATTCTCAAGCCTCAGACAGTGGTTCAAAGTTTTTTT
CTTCCATTTCAGGTGTCGTGAGGAATTAGCTTGGTACTAATACGACTCACTATAGGGAGACCCAAGCTGG
CTAGGTAAGCTTGATATCGAATTCCTGCAGCCCGGGGGATCCCGCCACCATGCCGCGCTCCTTCCTGGTC
AAGAAGCATTTCAACGCCTCCAAAAAGCCAAACTACAGCGAACTGGACACACATACAGTGATTATTTCCC
CGTATCTCTATGAGAGTTACTCCATGCCTGTCATACCACAACCAGAGATCCTCAGCTCAGGAGCATACAG
CCCCATCACTGTGTGGACTACCGCTGCTCCATTCCACGCCCAGCTACCCAATGGCCTCTCTCCTCTTTCC
GGATACTCCTCATCTTTGGGGCGAGTGAGTCCCCCTCCTCCATCTGACACCTCCTCCAAGGACCACAGTG
GCTCAGAAAGCCCCATTAGTGATGAAGAGGAAAGACTACAGTCCAAGCTTTCAGACCCCCATGCCATTGA
AGCTGAAAAGTTTCAGTGCAATTTATGCAATAAGACCTATTCAACTTTTTCTGGGCTGGCCAAACATAAG
CAGCTGCACTGCGATGCCCAGTCTAGAAAATCTTTCAGCTGTAAATACTGTGACAAGGAATATGTGAGCC
TGGGCGCCCTGAAGATGCATATTCGGACCCACACATTACCTTGTGTTTGCAAGATCTGCGGCAAGGCGTT
TTCCAGACCCTGGTTGCTTCAAGGACACATTAGAACTCACACGGGGGAGAAGCCTTTTTCTTGCCCTCAC
TGCAACAGAGCATTTGCAGACAGGTCAAATCTGAGGGCTCATCTGCAGACCCATTCTGATGTAAAGAAAT
ACCAGTGCAAAAACTGCTCCAAAACCTTCTCCAGAATGTCTCTCCTGCACAAACATGAGGAATCTGGCTG
CTGTGTAGCACACGGATCCGGCGCAACAAACTTCTCTCTGCTGAAACAAGCCGGAGATGTCGAAGAGAAT
CCTGGACCGATGAAAAAGCCTGAACTCACCGCGACGTCTGTCGAGAAGTTTCTGATCGAAAAGTTCGACA
GCGTCTCCGACCTGATGCAGCTCTCGGAGGGCGAAGAATCTCGTGCTTTCAGCTTCGATGTAGGAGGGCG
TGGATATGTCCTGCGGGTAAATAGCTGCGCCGATGGTTTCTACAAAGATCGTTATGTTTATCGGCACTTT
GCATCGGCCGCGCTCCCGATTCCGGAAGTGCTTGACATTGGGGAATTCAGCGAGAGCCTGACCTATTGCA
TCTCCCGCCGTGCACAGGGTGTCACGTTGCAAGACCTGCCTGAAACCGAACTGCCCGCTGTTCTGCAGCC
GGTCGCGGAGGCCATGGATGCGATCGCTGCGGCCGATCTTAGCCAGACGAGCGGGTTCGGCCCATTCGGA
CCGCAAGGAATCGGTCAATACACTACATGGCGTGATTTCATATGCGCGATTGCTGATCCCCATGTGTATC
ACTGGCAAACTGTGATGGACGACACCGTCAGTGCGTCCGTCGCGCAGGCTCTCGATGAGCTGATGCTTTG
GGCCGAGGACTGCCCCGAAGTCCGGCACCTCGTGCACGCGGATTTCGGCTCCAACAATGTCCTGACGGAC
AATGGCCGCATAACAGCGGTCATTGACTGGAGCGAGGCGATGTTCGGGGATTCCCAATACGAGGTCGCCA
ACATCTTCTTCTGGAGGCCGTGGTTGGCTTGTATGGAGCAGCAGACGCGCTACTTCGAGCGGAGGCATCC
GGAGCTTGCAGGATCGCCGCGGCTCCGGGCGTATATGCTCCGCATTGGTCTTGACCAACTCTATCAGAGC
TTGGTTGACGGCAATTTCGATGATGCAGCTTGGGCGCAGGGTCGATGCGACGCAATCGTCCGATCCGGAG
CCGGGACTGTCGGGCGTACACAAATCGCCCGCAGAAGCGCGGCCGTCTGGACCGATGGCTGTGTAGAAGT
ACTCGCCGATAGTGGAAACCGACGCCCCAGCACTCGTCCGAGGGCAAAGGAATAAGTTAGAACTATTTCC
TGGCTGTTACGCGTCATAGTATTTAATTGAGAACTACTGACGGGCTTGTTAAACAGTGAACCGCCCGCCC
CACGACCCGCAGCGCCCGACCGAAAGGAGCGCACGACCCCATGCATCGAACAAAAGAAAAGGGGGGACTG
GAAGGGCTAATTCACTCCCAACGAAGACAAGATATCATAACTTCGTATAGCATACATTATACGAAGTTAT
CGGCTAGCTGGTCCGGACTGTACTGGGTCTCTCTGGTTAGACCAGATCTGAGCCTGGGAGCTCTCTGGCT
AACTAGGGAACCCACTGCTTAAGCCTCAATAAAGCTTGCCTTGAGTGCTTCAAGTAGTGTGTGCCCGTCT
GTTGTGTGACTCTGGTAACTAGAGATCCCTCAGACCCTTTTAGTCAGTGTGGAAAATCTCTAGCAGGGCC
CGTTTAAACCCGCTGATCAGCCTCGACTGTGCCTTCTAGTTGCCAGCCATCTGTTGTTTGCCCCTCCCCC
GTGCCTTCCTTGACCCTGGAAGGTGCCACTCCCACTGTCCTTTCCTAATAAAATGAGGAAATTGCATCGC
ATTGTCTGAGTAGGTGTCATTCTATTCTGGGGGGTGGGGTGGGGCAGGACAGCAAGGGGGAGGATTGGGA
AGACAATAGCAGGCATGCTGGGGATGCGGTGGGCTCTATGGCTTCTGAGGCGGAAAGAACCAGCTGGGGC
TCTAGGGGGTATCCCC
[124 nt withheld, positions 6597-6720]
C
[91 nt withheld, positions 6722-6812]
A
[49 nt withheld, positions 6814-6862]
CCTTTGACGTTGGAGTCCACGTTCTTT
[37 nt withheld, positions 6890-6926]
ACCCTATCTCGGTCTATTCTTTTGATTTATAAGGGATTTTGCCGATTTCGGCCTATTGGTTAAAAAATGA
GCTGATTTAACAAAAATTTAACGCGAATTAATTCTGTGGAATGTGTGTCAGTTAGGGTGTGGAAAGTCCC
CAGGCTCCCCAGCAGGCAGAAGTATGCAAAGCATGCATCTCAATTAGTCAGCAACCAGGTGTGGAAAGTC
CCCAGGCTCCCCAGCAGGCAGAAGTATGCAAAGCATGCATCTCAATTAGTCAGCAACCATAGTCCCGCCC
CTAACTCCGCCCATCCCGCCCCTAACTCCGCCCAGTTCCGCCCATTCTCCGCCCCATGGCTGACTAATTT
TTTTTATTTATGCAGAGGCCGAGGCCGCCTCTGCCTCTGAGCTATTCCAGAAGTAGTGAGGAGGCTTTTT
TGGAGGCCTAGGCTTTTGCAAAAAGCTCCCGGGAGCTTGTATATCCATTTTCGGATCTGATCAGCACGTG
TTGACAATTAATCATCGGCATAGTATATCGGCATAGTATAATACGACAAGGTGAGGAACTAAACCATGGC
CAAGTTGACCAGTGCCGTTCCGGTGCTCACCGCGCGCGACGTCGCCGGAGCGGTCGAGTTCTGGACCGAC
CGGCTCGGGTTCTCCCGGGACTTCGTGGAGGACGACTTCGCCGGTGTGGTCCGGGACGACGTGACCCTGT
TCATCAGCGCGGTCCAGGACCAGGTGGTGCCGGACAACACCCTGGCCTGGGTGTGGGTGCGCGGCCTGGA
CGAGCTGTACGCCGAGTGGTCGGAGGTCGTGTCCACGAACTTCCGGGACGCCTCCGGGCCGGCCATGACC
GAGATCGGCGAGCAGCCGTGGGGGCGGGAGTTCGCCCTGCGCGACCCGGCCGGCAACTGCGTGCACTTCG
TGGCCGAGGAGCAGGACTGACACGTGCTACGAGATTTCGATTCCACCGCCGCCTTCTATGAAAGGTTGGG
CTTCGGAATCGTTTTCCGGGACGCCGGCTGGATGATCCTCCAGCGCGGGGATCTCATGCTGGAGTTCTTC
GCCCACCCCAACTTGTTTATTGCAGCTTATAATGGTTACAAATAAAGCAATAGCATCACAAATTTCACAA
ATAAAGCATTTTTTTCACTGCATTCTAGTTGTGGTTTGTCCAAACTCATCAATGTATCTTATCATGTCTG
TATACCGTCGACCTCTAGCTAGAGCTTGGCGTAATCATGGTCATAGCTGTTTCCTGTGTGAAATTGTTAT
CCGCTCACAATTCCACACAACATACGAGCCGGAAGCATAAAGTGTAAAGCCTGGGGTGCCTAATGAGTGA
GCTAACTCACATTAATTGCGTTGCGCTCACTGCCCGCTTTCCAGTCGGGAAACCTGTCGTGCCAGCTGCA
TTAATGAATCGGCCAACGCGCGGGGAGAGGCGGTTTGCGTATTGGGCGCTCTTCCGCTTCCTCGCTCACT
GACTCGCTGCGCTCGGTCGTTCGGCTGCGGCGAGCGGTATCAGCTCACTCAAAGGCGGTAATACGGTTAT
CCACAGAATCAGGGGATAACGCAGGAAAGAACATGTGAGCAAAAGGCCAGCAAAAGGCCAGGAACCGTAA
AAAGGCCGCGTTGCTGGCGTTTTTCCATAGGCTCCGCCCCCCTGACGAGCATCACAAAAATCGACGCTCA
AGTCAGAGGTGGCGAAACCCGACAGGACTATAAAGATACCAGGCGTTTCCCCCTGGAAGCTCCCTCGTGC
GCTCTCCTGTTCCGACCCTGCCGCTTACCGGATACCTGTCCGCCTTTCTCCCTTCGGGAAGCGTGGCGCT
TTCTCATAGCTCACGCTGTAGGTATCTCAGTTCGGTGTAGGTCGTTCGCTCCAAGCTGGGCTGTGTGCAC
GAACCCCCCGTTCAGCCCGACCGCTGCGCCTTATCCGGTAACTATCGTCTTGAGTCCAACCCGGTAAGAC
ACGACTTATCGCCACTGGCAGCAGCCACTGGTAACAGGATTAGCAGAGCGAGGTATGTAGGCGGTGCTAC
AGAGTTCTTGAAGTGGTGGCCTAACTACGGCTACACTAGAAGAACAGTATTTGGTATCTGCGCTCTGCTG
AAGCCAGTTACCTTCGGAAAAAGAGTTGGTAGCTCTTGATCCGGCAAACAAACCACCGCTGGTAGCGGTG
GTTTTTTTGTTTGCAAGCAGCAGATTACGCGCAGAAAAAAAGGATCTCAAGAAGATCCTTTGATCTTTTC
TACGGGGTCTGACGCTCAGTGGAACGAAAACTCACGTTAAGGGATTTTGGTCATGAGATTATCAAAAAGG
ATCTTCACCTAGATCCTTTTAAATTAAAAATGAAGTTTTAAATCAATCTAAAGTATATATGAGTAAACTT
GGTCTGACAGTTACCAATGCTTAATCAGTGAGGCACCTATCTCAGCGATCTGTCTATTTCGTTCATCCAT
AGTTGCCTGACTCCCCGTCGTGTAGATAACTACGATACGGGAGGGCTTACCATCTGGCCCCAGTGCTGCA
ATGATACCGCGAGACCCACGCTCACCGGCTCCAGATTTATCAGCAATAAACCAGCCAGCCGGAAGGGCCG
AGCGCAGAAGTGGTCCTGCAACTTTATCCGCCTCCATCCAGTCTATTAATTGTTGCCGGGAAGCTAGAGT
AAGTAGTTCGCCAGTTAATAGTTTGCGCAACGTTGTTGCCATTGCTACAGGCATCGTGGTGTCACGCTCG
TCGTTTGGTATGGCTTCATTCAGCTCCGGTTCCCAACGATCAAGGCGAGTTACATGATCCCCCATGTTGT
GCAAAAAAGCGGTTAGCTCCTTCGGTCCTCCGATCGTTGTCAGAAGTAAGTTGGCCGCAGTGTTATCACT
CATGGTTATGGCAGCACTGCATAATTCTCTTACTGTCATGCCATCCGTAAGATGCTTTTCTGTGACTGGT
GAGTACTCAACCAAGTCATTCTGAGAATAGTGTATGCGGCGACCGAGTTGCTCTTGCCCGGCGTCAATAC
GGGATAATACCGCGCCACATAGCAGAACTTTAAAAGTGCTCATCATTGGAAAACGTTCTTCGGGGCGAAA
ACTCTCAAGGATCTTACCGCTGTTGAGATCCAGTTCGATGTAACCCACTCGTGCACCCAACTGATCTTCA
GCATCTTTTACTTTCACCAGCGTTTCTGGGTGAGCAAAAACAGGAAGGCAAAATGCCGCAAAAAAGGGAA
TAAGGGCGACACGGAAATGTTGAATACTCATACTCTTCCTTTTTCAATATTATTGAAGCATTTATCAGGG
TTATTGTCTCATGAGCGGATACATATTTGAATGTATTTAGAAAAATAAACAAATAGGGGTTCCGCGCACA
TTTCCCCGAAAAGTGCCACCTGAC
