>Addgene plasmid #120478 | EF1a_SNAI2_P2A_Hygro_Barcode | depositor partial sequence | sequence record 228802 | SNAI2 gene
ATGCCGCGCTCCTTCCTGGTCAAGAAGCATTTCAACGCCTCCAAAAAGCCAAACTACAGCGAACTGGACA
CACATACAGTGATTATTTCCCCGTATCTCTATGAGAGTTACTCCATGCCTGTCATACCACAACCAGAGAT
CCTCAGCTCAGGAGCATACAGCCCCATCACTGTGTGGACTACCGCTGCTCCATTCCACGCCCAGCTACCC
AATGGCCTCTCTCCTCTTTCCGGATACTCCTCATCTTTGGGGCGAGTGAGTCCCCCTCCTCCATCTGACA
CCTCCTCCAAGGACCACAGTGGCTCAGAAAGCCCCATTAGTGATGAAGAGGAAAGACTACAGTCCAAGCT
TTCAGACCCCCATGCCATTGAAGCTGAAAAGTTTCAGTGCAATTTATGCAATAAGACCTATTCAACTTTT
TCTGGGCTGGCCAAACATAAGCAGCTGCACTGCGATGCCCAGTCTAGAAAATCTTTCAGCTGTAAATACT
GTGACAAGGAATATGTGAGCCTGGGCGCCCTGAAGATGCATATTCGGACCCACACATTACCTTGTGTTTG
CAAGATCTGCGGCAAGGCGTTTTCCAGACCCTGGTTGCTTCAAGGACACATTAGAACTCACACGGGGGAG
AAGCCTTTTTCTTGCCCTCACTGCAACAGAGCATTTGCAGACAGGTCAAATCTGAGGGCTCATCTGCAGA
CCCATTCTGATGTAAAGAAATACCAGTGCAAAAACTGCTCCAAAACCTTCTCCAGAATGTCTCTCCTGCA
CAAACATGAGGAATCTGGCTGCTGTGTAGCACAC
