>Addgene plasmid #120478 | EF1a_SNAI2_P2A_Hygro_Barcode | depositor partial sequence | sequence record 228803 | SNAI2 barcode
TCATAGTATTTAATTGAGAA
